Addgene plasmid #189553: pDEST27-GST-hADAM10
Purpose: Protein expression ADAM10 in mammalian cells.
Depositing lab: Haian Fu. Depositing organization: Emory University.
Backbone
  Vector backbone: pDEST27
  Vector type: Mammalian Expression
Growth in bacteria
  Bacterial resistance: Ampicillin, 100 μg/mL
  Growth temperature: 37°C
  Growth strain: DH5alpha
  Copy number: High Copy
Gene/Insert
  Gene/Insert name: ADAM metallopeptidase domain 10 (alt name: ADAM10; RAK; kuz; AD10; AD18; MADM; CD156c; CDw156; HsT18717)
  Species: H. sapiens (human)
  Entrez Gene: ADAM10 (a.k.a. AD10, AD18, CD156c, CDw156, HsT18717, MADM, RAK, kuz)
  Tag / fusion protein: GST (N terminal on insert)
  Cloning method: Gateway Cloning
Terms and licenses: Academic/Nonprofit Terms; Industry Terms: Not Available to Industry
Depositor comments: Plasmid contains L60S, D96G, S115G, Y316H, and S700G mutations in hADAM10 compared to the NCBI reference sequence NP_001101.1. These mutations were present in the original DNA that was was PCR amplified from human placenta cDNA and are not known to affect plasmid function.
How to cite: pDEST27-GST-hADAM10 was a gift from Haian Fu (Addgene plasmid # 189553 ; http://n2t.net/addgene:189553 ; RRID:Addgene_189553)
