[The description below was written by a language model from this plasmid's Addgene catalogue record and pLannotate feature annotations shown in this document.]
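Description:
pDEST27-GST-hADAM10 is a mammalian expression plasmid of about 8.7 kb, made by Gateway recombination of a human ADAM10 open reading frame into the pDEST27 destination vector. It is maintained in E. coli as a high-copy plasmid through a ColE1/pUC-type origin and is selected with ampicillin via the β-lactamase gene. An f1 origin is also present. For selection in mammalian cells, the backbone carries a neomycin phosphotransferase gene driven by the SV40 enhancer/early promoter and followed by a synthetic polyadenylation signal, which would allow G418 selection of stable transfectants.

The expression cassette uses the human cytomegalovirus immediate early enhancer and promoter to drive Schistosoma japonicum glutathione S-transferase. This is followed by an attB1 site and then the ADAM10 coding sequence, so the protein is produced with an N-terminal GST tag. An attB2 remnant lies just downstream of the insert, and transcript processing is provided by SV40 small t/large T intron fragments and the SV40 poly(A) signal. A reverse-oriented T7 promoter and short lacZα, lacI, rop and bom fragments are backbone remnants.

ADAM10 is a membrane-anchored metalloprotease of the ADAM family. The depositor notes that this clone, amplified from human placenta cDNA, differs from the NCBI reference protein at five positions (L60S, D96G, S115G, Y316H and S700G), and these changes are not known to affect function. The stated purpose is expression of ADAM10 in mammalian cells. The GST fusion also makes the protein suitable for glutathione-based pull-down or affinity purification, although the record does not describe specific applications.
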