Features (pLannotate 1.2.2; 26 found; start..end, strand, type, name):
     15..318     +  enhancer       CMV enhancer: human cytomegalovirus immediate early enhancer
    319..522     +  promoter       CMV promoter: human cytomegalovirus (CMV) immediate early promoter
    636..1286    +  CDS            GST: glutathione S-transferase from Schistosoma japonicum
   1313..1337    +  protein_bind   attB1: mutant version of attB; recombination site for the Gateway® BP reaction BP Clonase™
   1361..3601    +  CDS            ADAM10: ADA10_HUMAN - Also known as KUZ, MADM. Experimental evidence at protein level: Swiss-Prot protein existence level 1. (Microbial infection) Promotes the cytotoxic activity of S.aureus hly by binding to the toxin at zonula adherens and promoting formation of toxin pores. From Homo sapiens (Human).
   3603..3619    -  protein_bind   attB2 (fragment): mutant version of attB; core recombination site for the Gateway® BP reaction BP Clonase™
   3653..3671    -  promoter       T7 promoter: promoter for bacteriophage T7 RNA polymerase
   3681..3718    +  CDS            lacZα (fragment): LacZα fragment of β-galactosidase; lacZ fragment
   3730..3844    +  intron         large T intron (fragment): SV40 (simian virus 40) large T antigen intron
   3918..3943    +  intron         small t intron (fragment): SV40 (simian virus 40) small t antigen intron
   3943..4080    +  CDS            large T antigen (fragment): large T antigen from SV40 (simian virus 40)
   4103..4237    +  polyA_signal   SV40 poly(A) signal: SV40 polyadenylation signal
   4242..4291    -  CDS            lacI (fragment): lac repressor; lacI; The lac repressor binds to the lac operator to inhibit transcription in E. coli. This inhibition can be relieved by adding lactose or isopropyl-β-D-thiogalactopyranoside (IPTG).
   4291..4358    +  CDS            lacZα (fragment): LacZα fragment of β-galactosidase; lacZ fragment
   4363..4791    +  rep_origin     f1 ori (sequence partly withheld): f1 bacteriophage origin of replication; arrow indicates direction of (+) strand synthesis
   4819..4870    -  misc_feature   bom (fragment): basis of mobility region from pBR322
   4935..5292    +  promoter       SV40 promoter: SV40 enhancer and early promoter
   5343..6134    +  CDS            neo: KKA2_KLEPN - Also known as kan, nptII. Experimental evidence at protein level: Swiss-Prot protein existence level 1. Resistance to kanamycin, neomycin, paromomycin, ribostamycin, butirosin and gentamicin B. From Klebsiella pneumoniae.
   6201..6249    +  polyA_signal   poly(A) signal: synthetic polyadenylation signal
   6269..6323    -  misc_feature   bom (fragment): basis of mobility region from pBR322
   6425..6460    -  CDS            rop (fragment): Rop protein, which maintains plasmids at low copy number; rop
   6555..6659    +  promoter       AmpR promoter: bla
   6660..7520    +  CDS            AmpR: β-lactamase; bla; confers resistance to ampicillin, carbenicillin, and related antibiotics
   7691..8279    +  rep_origin     ori: high-copy-number ColE1/pMB1/pBR322/pUC origin of replication
   8462..8515    +  CDS            lacI (fragment): lac repressor; lacI; The lac repressor binds to the lac operator to inhibit transcription in E. coli. This inhibition can be relieved by adding lactose or isopropyl-β-D-thiogalactopyranoside (IPTG).
   8531..8628    -  promoter       AmpR promoter: bla
>Addgene plasmid #189553 | pDEST27-GST-hADAM10 | addgene full sequence | sequence record 384138 | Addgene NGS Result
CATTAGATGCATGTCGTTACATAACTTACGGTAAATGGCCCGCCTGGCTGACCGCCCAACGACCCCCGCC
CATTGACGTCAATAATGACGTATGTTCCCATAGTAACGCCAATAGGGACTTTCCATTGACGTCAATGGGT
GGAGTATTTACGGTAAACTGCCCACTTGGCAGTACATCAAGTGTATCATATGCCAAGTACGCCCCCTATT
GACGTCAATGACGGTAAATGGCCCGCCTGGCATTATGCCCAGTACATGACCTTATGGGACTTTCCTACTT
GGCAGTACATCTACGTATTAGTCATCGCTATTACCATGGTGATGCGGTTTTGGCAGTACATCAATGGGCG
TGGATAGCGGTTTGACTCACGGGGATTTCCAAGTCTCCACCCCATTGACGTCAATGGGAGTTTGTTTTGG
CACCAAAATCAACGGGACTTTCCAAAATGTCGTAACAACTCCGCCCCATTGACGCAAATGGGCGGTAGGC
GTGTACGGTGGGAGGTCTATATAAGCAGAGCTCGTTTAGTGAACCGTCAGATCGCCTGGAGACGCCATCC
ACGCTGTTTTGACCTCCATAGAAGACACCGGGACCGATCCAGCCTCCGGACTCTAGCCTAGGCCGCGGAC
CATGGCCCCTATACTAGGTTATTGGAAAATTAAGGGCCTTGTGCAACCCACTCGACTTCTTTTGGAATAT
CTTGAAGAAAAATATGAAGAGCATTTGTATGAGCGCGATGAAGGTGATAAATGGCGAAACAAAAAGTTTG
AATTGGGTTTGGAGTTTCCCAATCTTCCTTATTATATTGATGGTGATGTTAAATTAACACAGTCTATGGC
CATCATACGTTATATAGCTGACAAGCACAACATGTTGGGTGGTTGTCCAAAAGAGCGTGCAGAGATTTCA
ATGCTTGAAGGAGCGGTTTTGGATATTAGATACGGTGTTTCGAGAATTGCATATAGTAAAGACTTTGAAA
CTCTCAAAGTTGATTTTCTTAGCAAGCTACCTGAAATGCTGAAAATGTTCGAAGATCGTTTATGTCATAA
AACATATTTAAATGGTGATCATGTAACCCATCCTGACTTCATGTTGTATGACGCTCTTGATGTTGTTTTA
TACATGGACCCAATGTGCCTGGATGCGTTCCCAAAATTAGTTTGTTTTAAAAAACGTATTGAAGCTATCC
CACAAATTGATAAGTACTTGAAATCCAGCAAGTATATAGCATGGCCTTTGCAGGGCTGGCAAGCCACGTT
TGGTGGTGGCGACCATCCTCCAAAATCGGATCTGGTTCCGCGTTCTAGATCAACAAGTTTGTACAAAAAA
GCAGGCTTCGAAGGAGATAGAACCATGGCCGTGTTGCTGAGAGTGTTAATTCTGCTCCTCTCCTGGGCGG
CGGGGATGGGAGGTCAGTATGGGAATCCTTTAAATAAATATATCAGACATTATGAAGGATTATCTTACAA
TGTGGATTCATTACACCAAAAACACCAGCGTGCCAAAAGAGCAGTCTCACATGAAGACCAATTTTCACGT
CTAGATTTCCATGCCCATGGAAGACATTTCAACCTACGAATGAAGAGGGACACTTCCCTTTTCAGTGATG
AATTTAAAGTAGAAACATCAAATAAAGTACTTGGTTATGATACCTCTCATATTTACACTGGACATATTTA
TGGTGAAGAAGGAAGTTTTGGCCATGGGTCTGTTATTGATGGAAGATTTGAAGGATTCATCCAGACTCGT
GGTGGCACATTTTATGTTGAGCCAGCAGAGAGATATATTAAAGACCGAACTCTGCCATTTCACTCTGTCA
TTTATCATGAAGATGATATTAACTATCCCCATAAATACGGTCCTCAGGGGGGCTGTGCAGATCATTCAGT
ATTTGAAAGAATGAGGAAATACCAGATGACTGGTGTAGAGGAAGTAACACAGATACCTCAAGAAGAACAT
GCTGCTAATGGTCCAGAACTTCTGAGGAAAAAACGTACAACTTCAGCTGAAAAAAATACTTGTCAGCTTT
ATATTCAGACTGATCATTTGTTCTTTAAATATTACGGAACACGAGAAGCTGTGATTGCCCAGATATCCAG
TCATGTTAAAGCGATTGATACAATTTACCAGACCACAGACTTCTCCGGAATCCGTAACATCAGTTTCATG
GTGAAACGCATAAGAATCAATACAACTGCTGATGAGAAGGACCCTACGAATCCTTTCCGTTTCCCAAATA
TTGGTGTGGAGAAGTTTCTGGAATTGAATTCTGAGCAGAATCATGATGACTACTGTTTGGCCCATGTCTT
CACAGACCGAGATTTTGATGATGGCGTACTTGGTCTGGCTTGGGTTGGAGCACCTTCAGGAAGCTCTGGA
GGAATATGTGAAAAAAGTAAACTCTATTCAGATGGTAAGAAGAAGTCCTTAAACACTGGAATTATTACTG
TTCAGAACTATGGGTCTCATGTACCTCCCAAAGTCTCTCACATTACTTTTGCTCACGAAGTTGGACATAA
CTTTGGATCCCCACATGATTCTGGAACAGAGTGCACACCAGGAGAATCTAAGAATTTGGGTCAAAAAGAA
AATGGCAATTACATCATGTATGCAAGAGCAACATCTGGGGACAAACTTAACAACAATAAATTCTCACTCT
GTAGTATTAGAAATATAAGCCAAGTTCTTGAGAAGAAGAGAAACAACTGTTTTGTTGAATCTGGCCAACC
TATTTGTGGAAATGGAATGGTAGAACAAGGTGAAGAATGTGATTGTGGCTATAGTGACCAGTGTAAAGAT
GAATGCTGCTTCGATGCAAATCAACCAGAGGGAAGAAAATGCAAACTGAAACCTGGGAAACAGTGCAGTC
CAAGTCAAGGTCCTTGTTGTACAGCACAGTGTGCATTCAAGTCAAAGTCTGAGAAGTGTCGGGATGATTC
AGACTGTGCAAGGGAAGGAATATGTAATGGCTTCACAGCTCTCTGCCCAGCATCTGACCCTAAACCAAAC
TTCACAGACTGTAATAGGCATACACAAGTGTGCATTAATGGGCAATGTGCAGGTTCTATCTGTGAGAAAT
ATGGCTTAGAGGAGTGTACGTGTGCCAGTTCTGATGGCAAAGATGATAAAGAATTATGCCATGTATGCTG
TATGAAGAAAATGGACCCATCAACTTGTGCCAGTACAGGGTCTGTGCAGTGGAGTAGGCACTTCAGTGGT
CGAACCATCACCCTGCAACCTGGATCCCCTTGCAACGATTTTAGAGGTTACTGTGATGTCTTCATGCGGT
GCAGATTAGTAGATGCTGATGGTCCTCTAGCTAGGCTTAAAAAAGCAATTTTTAGTCCAGAGCTCTATGA
AAACATTGCTGAATGGATTGTGGCTCATTGGTGGGCAGTATTACTTATGGGAATTGCTCTGATCATGCTA
ATGGCTGGATTTATTAAGATATGCGGTGTTCATACTCCAAGTAGTAATCCAAAGCTGCCTCCTCCTAAAC
CACTTCCAGGCACTTTAAAGAGGAGGAGACCTCCACAGCCCATTCAGCAACCCCAGCGTCAGCGGCCCCG
AGAGAGTTATCAAATGGGACACATGAGACGCGTTTCTTGTACAAAGTGGTTGATCGCGTGCATGCGACGT
CATAGCTCTCTCCCTATAGTGAGTCGTATTATAAGCTAGGCACTGGCCGTCGTTTTACAACGTCGTGACT
GGGAAAACTGCTAGCTTGGGATCTTTGTGAAGGAACCTTACTTCTGTGGTGTGACATAATTGGACAAACT
ACCTACAGAGATTTAAAGCTCTAAGGTAAATATAAAATTTTTAAGTGTATAATGTGTTAAACTAGCTGCA
TATGCTTGCTGCTTGAGAGTTTTGCTTACTGAGTATGATTTATGAAAATATTATACACAGGAGCTAGTGA
TTCTAATTGTTTGTGTATTTTAGATTCACAGTCCCAAGGCTCATTTCAGGCCCCTCAGTCCTCACAGTCT
GTTCATGATCATAATCAGCCATACCACATTTGTAGAGGTTTTACTTGCTTTAAAAAACCTCCCACACCTC
CCCCTGAACCTGAAACATAAAATGAATGCAATTGTTGTTGTTAACTTGTTTATTGCAGCTTATAATGGTT
ACAAATAAAGCAATAGCATCACAAATTTCACAAATAAAGCATTTTTTTCACTGCATTCTAGTTGTGGTTT
GTCCAAACTCATCAATGTATCTTATCATGTCTGGATCGATCCTGCATTAATGAATCGGCCAACGCGCGGG
GAGAGGCGGTTTGCGTATTGGCTGGCGTAATAGCGAAGAGGCCCGCACCGATCGCCCTTCCCAACAGTTG
CGCAGCCTGAATGGCGAATGGG
[124 nt withheld, positions 4363-4486]
C
[91 nt withheld, positions 4488-4578]
A
[49 nt withheld, positions 4580-4628]
CCTTTGACGTTGGAGTCCACGTTCTTT
[37 nt withheld, positions 4656-4692]
ACCCTATCTCGGTCTATTCTTTTGATTTATAAGGGATTTTGCCGATTTCGGCCTATTGGTTAAAAAATGA
GCTGATTTAACAAAAATTTAACGCGAATTTTAACAAAATATTAACGCTTACAATTTCCTGATGCGGTATT
TTCTCCTTACGCATCTGTGCGGTATTTCACACCGCATACGCGGATCTGCGCAGCACCATGGCCTGAAATA
ACCTCTGAAAGAGGAACTTGGTTAGGTACCTTCTGAGGCGGAAAGAACCAGCTGTGGAATGTGTGTCAGT
TAGGGTGTGGAAAGTCCCCAGGCTCCCCAGCAGGCAGAAGTATGCAAAGCATGCATCTCAATTAGTCAGC
AACCAGGTGTGGAAAGTCCCCAGGCTCCCCAGCAGGCAGAAGTATGCAAAGCATGCATCTCAATTAGTCA
GCAACCATAGTCCCGCCCCTAACTCCGCCCATCCCGCCCCTAACTCCGCCCAGTTCCGCCCATTCTCCGC
CCCATGGCTGACTAATTTTTTTTATTTATGCAGAGGCCGAGGCCGCCTCGGCCTCTGAGCTATTCCAGAA
GTAGTGAGGAGGCTTTTTTGGAGGCCTAGGCTTTTGCAAAAAGCTTGATTCTTCTGACACAACAGTCTCG
AACTTAAGGCTAGAGCCACCATGATTGAACAAGATGGATTGCACGCAGGTTCTCCGGCCGCTTGGGTGGA
GAGGCTATTCGGCTATGACTGGGCACAACAGACAATCGGCTGCTCTGATGCCGCCGTGTTCCGGCTGTCA
GCGCAGGGGCGCCCGGTTCTTTTTGTCAAGACCGACCTGTCCGGTGCCCTGAATGAACTGCAGGACGAGG
CAGCGCGGCTATCGTGGCTGGCCACGACGGGCGTTCCTTGCGCAGCTGTGCTCGACGTTGTCACTGAAGC
GGGAAGGGACTGGCTGCTATTGGGCGAAGTGCCGGGGCAGGATCTCCTGTCATCTCACCTTGCTCCTGCC
GAGAAAGTATCCATCATGGCTGATGCAATGCGGCGGCTGCATACGCTTGATCCGGCTACCTGCCCATTCG
ACCACCAAGCGAAACATCGCATCGAGCGAGCACGTACTCGGATGGAAGCCGGTCTTGTCGATCAGGATGA
TCTGGACGAAGAGCATCAGGGGCTCGCGCCAGCCGAACTGTTCGCCAGGCTCAAGGCGCGCATGCCCGAC
GGCGAGGATCTCGTCGTGACCCATGGCGATGCCTGCTTGCCGAATATCATGGTGGAAAATGGCCGCTTTT
CTGGATTCATCGACTGTGGCCGGCTGGGTGTGGCGGACCGCTATCAGGACATAGCGTTGGCTACCCGTGA
TATTGCTGAAGAGCTTGGCGGCGAATGGGCTGACCGCTTCCTCGTGCTTTACGGTATCGCCGCTCCCGAT
TCGCAGCGCATCGCCTTCTATCGCCTTCTTGACGAGTTCTTCTGAGCGGGACTCTGGGGTTCGAAATGAC
CGACCAAGCGACGCCCAACCTGCCATCACGATGGCCGCAATAAAATATCTTTATTTTCATTACATCTGTG
TGTTGGTTTTTTGTGTGAATCGATAGCGATAAGGATCCGCGTATGGTGCACTCTCAGTACAATCTGCTCT
GATGCCGCATAGTTAAGCCAGCCCCGACACCCGCCAACACCCGCTGACGCGCCCTGACGGGCTTGTCTGC
TCCCGGCATCCGCTTACAGACAAGCTGTGACCGTCTCCGGGAGCTGCATGTGTCAGAGGTTTTCACCGTC
ATCACCGAAACGCGCGAGACGAAAGGGCCTCGTGATACGCCTATTTTTATAGGTTAATGTCATGATAATA
ATGGTTTCTTAGACGTCAGGTGGCACTTTTCGGGGAAATGTGCGCGGAACCCCTATTTGTTTATTTTTCT
AAATACATTCAAATATGTATCCGCTCATGAGACAATAACCCTGATAAATGCTTCAATAATATTGAAAAAG
GAAGAGTATGAGTATTCAACATTTCCGTGTCGCCCTTATTCCCTTTTTTGCGGCATTTTGCCTTCCTGTT
TTTGCTCACCCAGAAACGCTGGTGAAAGTAAAAGATGCTGAAGATCAGTTGGGTGCACGAGTGGGTTACA
TCGAACTGGATCTCAACAGCGGTAAGATCCTTGAGAGTTTTCGCCCCGAAGAACGTTTTCCAATGATGAG
CACTTTTAAAGTTCTGCTATGTGGCGCGGTATTATCCCGTATTGACGCCGGGCAAGAGCAACTCGGTCGC
CGCATACACTATTCTCAGAATGACTTGGTTGAGTACTCACCAGTCACAGAAAAGCATCTTACGGATGGCA
TGACAGTAAGAGAATTATGCAGTGCTGCCATAACCATGAGTGATAACACTGCGGCCAACTTACTTCTGAC
AACGATCGGAGGACCGAAGGAGCTAACCGCTTTTTTGCACAACATGGGGGATCATGTAACTCGCCTTGAT
CGTTGGGAACCGGAGCTGAATGAAGCCATACCAAACGACGAGCGTGACACCACGATGCCTGTAGCAATGG
CAACAACGTTGCGCAAACTATTAACTGGCGAACTACTTACTCTAGCTTCCCGGCAACAATTAATAGACTG
GATGGAGGCGGATAAAGTTGCAGGACCACTTCTGCGCTCGGCCCTTCCGGCTGGCTGGTTTATTGCTGAT
AAATCTGGAGCCGGTGAGCGTGGGTCTCGCGGTATCATTGCAGCACTGGGGCCAGATGGTAAGCCCTCCC
GTATCGTAGTTATCTACACGACGGGGAGTCAGGCAACTATGGATGAACGAAATAGACAGATCGCTGAGAT
AGGTGCCTCACTGATTAAGCATTGGTAACTGTCAGACCAAGTTTACTCATATATACTTTAGATTGATTTA
AAACTTCATTTTTAATTTAAAAGGATCTAGGTGAAGATCCTTTTTGATAATCTCATGACCAAAATCCCTT
AACGTGAGTTTTCGTTCCACTGAGCGTCAGACCCCGTAGAAAAGATCAAAGGATCTTCTTGAGATCCTTT
TTTTCTGCGCGTAATCTGCTGCTTGCAAACAAAAAAACCACCGCTACCAGCGGTGGTTTGTTTGCCGGAT
CAAGAGCTACCAACTCTTTTTCCGAAGGTAACTGGCTTCAGCAGAGCGCAGATACCAAATACTGTTCTTC
TAGTGTAGCCGTAGTTAGGCCACCACTTCAAGAACTCTGTAGCACCGCCTACATACCTCGCTCTGCTAAT
CCTGTTACCAGTGGCTGCTGCCAGTGGCGATAAGTCGTGTCTTACCGGGTTGGACTCAAGACGATAGTTA
CCGGATAAGGCGCAGCGGTCGGGCTGAACGGGGGGTTCGTGCACACAGCCCAGCTTGGAGCGAACGACCT
ACACCGAACTGAGATACCTACAGCGTGAGCTATGAGAAAGCGCCACGCTTCCCGAAGGGAGAAAGGCGGA
CAGGTATCCGGTAAGCGGCAGGGTCGGAACAGGAGAGCGCACGAGGGAGCTTCCAGGGGGAAACGCCTGG
TATCTTTATAGTCCTGTCGGGTTTCGCCACCTCTGACTTGAGCGTCGATTTTTGTGATGCTCGTCAGGGG
GGCGGAGCCTATGGAAAAACGCCAGCAACGCGGCCTTTTTACGGTTCCTGGCCTTTTGCTGGCCTTTTGC
TCACATGTTCTTTCCTGCGTTATCCCCTGATTCTGTGGATAACCGTATTACCGCCTTTGAGTGAGCTGAT
ACCGCTCGCCGCAGCCGAACGACCGAGCGCAGCGAGTCAGTGAGCGAGGAAGCGGAAGAGCGCCCAATAC
GCAAACCGCCTCTCCCCGCGCGTTGGCCGATTCATTAATGCAGAGCTTGCAATTCGCGCTTTTTCAATAT
TATTGAAGCATTTATCAGGGTTATTGTCTCATGAGCGGATACATATTTGAATGTATTTAGAAAAATAAAC
AAATAGGGGTTCCGCGCACATTTCCCCGAAAAGTGCCACCTGACGTCTAAGAAACCATTATTATCATGAC
ATTAACCTATAAAAATAGGCGTATTACGAGGCCCTTTCACG
